Addgene plasmid #207891: pAM752
Purpose: Level 0 for A5 module (5' ACCT-3' TCCC)
Depositing lab: Alexis Maizel. Depositing organization: Universitaet Heidelberg. Publication: GreenGate 2.0: Backwards compatible addons for assembly of complex transcriptional units and their stacking with GreenGate. Piepers M, Erbstein K, Reyes-Hernandez J, Song C, Tessi T, Petrasiunaite V, Faerber N, Distel K, Maizel A. PLoS One. 2023 Sep 8;18(9):e0290097. doi: 10.1371/journal.pone.0290097. eCollection 2023. PubMed 37682951.
Backbone
  Vector backbone: pUC19
  Vector type: Synthetic Biology
Growth in bacteria
  Bacterial resistance: Ampicillin, 100 μg/mL
  Growth temperature: 37°C
  Growth strain: DH5alpha
  Copy number: High Copy
Gene/Insert
  Gene/Insert name: dummy 20nt sequence
  Species: Synthetic
  Cloning method: Restriction Enzyme; 5′ cloning site Unknown (unknown if destroyed)
Terms and licenses: Academic/Nonprofit Terms; Industry Terms: Not Available to Industry
How to cite: pAM752 was a gift from Alexis Maizel (Addgene plasmid # 207891 ; http://n2t.net/addgene:207891 ; RRID:Addgene_207891)
