[The description below was written by a language model from this plasmid's Addgene catalogue record and pLannotate feature annotations shown in this document.]
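Description:
pAM752 is a small (about 2.7 kb) Level 0 entry plasmid from the GreenGate 2.0 plant cloning toolkit, built on a pUC19 backbone and classed as a synthetic biology vector. It is propagated in E. coli at high copy from the ColE1/pMB1-type pUC origin and selected with ampicillin through the bla β-lactamase gene driven by its own promoter. The feature table also picks up the usual pUC remnants: a lacI fragment, CAP binding site, lac promoter and operator, a partial lacZα coding sequence, and short fragments of bom and rop that are vestigial and have no role in the plasmid's use.

The payload is a synthetic 20-nucleotide dummy sequence occupying the "A5" module position, defined by the overhangs ACCT at the 5' end and TCCC at the 3' end. In GreenGate, a Golden Gate-style system, each Level 0 module is released by a type IIS restriction enzyme to leave specific four-base overhangs that dictate the order in which parts ligate into a transcriptional unit. A dummy module of this kind plausibly serves as a neutral placeholder, either filling the A5 slot when no functional part is needed there or being replaced to create new A5 modules, although the record does not spell out which. The insert itself is too short to be annotated, but it presumably lies in the roughly 60 bp gap between the convergent SP6 and T7 promoters, which flank the cloning site and offer convenient sequencing priming sites. The cloning sites used to build the plasmid are not recorded.
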