Features (pLannotate 1.2.2; 12 found; start..end, strand, type, name):
     96..200     +  promoter       AmpR promoter: bla
    201..1061    +  CDS            AmpR: β-lactamase; bla; confers resistance to ampicillin, carbenicillin, and related antibiotics
   1232..1820    +  rep_origin     ori: high-copy-number ColE1/pMB1/pBR322/pUC origin of replication
   2003..2095    +  CDS            lacI (fragment): lac repressor; lacI; The lac repressor binds to the lac operator to inhibit transcription in E. coli. This inhibition can be relieved by adding lactose or isopropyl-β-D-thiogalactopyranoside (IPTG).
   2108..2129    +  protein_bind   CAP binding site: CAP binding activates transcription in the presence of cAMP. E. coli catabolite activator protein
   2144..2174    +  promoter       lac promoter: promoter for the E. coli lac operon
   2182..2198    +  protein_bind   lac operator: The lac repressor binds to the lac operator to inhibit transcription in E. coli. This inhibition can be relieved by adding lactose or isopropyl-β-D-thiogalactopyranoside (IPTG). lac repressor encoded by lacI
   2212..2230    +  promoter       SP6 promoter: promoter for bacteriophage SP6 RNA polymerase
   2293..2311    -  promoter       T7 promoter: promoter for bacteriophage T7 RNA polymerase
   2313..2465    +  CDS            lacZα (fragment): LacZα fragment of β-galactosidase; lacZ fragment
   2471..2570    -  misc_feature   bom (fragment): basis of mobility region from pBR322
   2672..1       -  CDS            rop (fragment) (across the origin): Rop protein, which maintains plasmids at low copy number; rop
>Addgene plasmid #207891 | pAM752 | addgene full sequence | sequence record 413940 | Addgene NGS Result
GACGAAAGGGCCTCGTGATACGCCTATTTTTATAGGTTAATGTCATGATAATAATGGTTTCTTAGACGTC
AGGTGGCACTTTTCGGGGAAATGTGCGCGGAACCCCTATTTGTTTATTTTTCTAAATACATTCAAATATG
TATCCGCTCATGAGACAATAACCCTGATAAATGCTTCAATAATATTGAAAAAGGAAGAGTATGAGTATTC
AACATTTCCGTGTCGCCCTTATTCCCTTTTTTGCGGCATTTTGCCTTCCTGTTTTTGCTCACCCAGAAAC
GCTGGTGAAAGTAAAAGATGCTGAAGATCAGTTGGGTGCACGAGTGGGTTACATCGAACTGGATCTCAAC
AGCGGTAAGATCCTTGAGAGTTTTCGCCCCGAAGAACGTTTTCCAATGATGAGCACTTTTAAAGTTCTGC
TATGTGGCGCGGTATTATCCCGTATTGACGCCGGGCAAGAGCAACTCGGTCGCCGCATACACTATTCTCA
GAATGACTTGGTTGAGTACTCACCAGTCACAGAAAAGCATCTTACGGATGGCATGACAGTAAGAGAATTA
TGCAGTGCTGCCATAACCATGAGTGATAACACTGCGGCCAACTTACTTCTGACAACGATCGGAGGACCGA
AGGAGCTAACCGCTTTTTTGCACAACATGGGGGATCATGTAACTCGCCTTGATCGTTGGGAACCGGAGCT
GAATGAAGCCATACCAAACGACGAGCGTGACACCACGATGCCTGTAGCAATGGCAACAACGTTGCGCAAA
CTATTAACTGGCGAACTACTTACTCTAGCTTCCCGGCAACAATTAATAGACTGGATGGAGGCGGATAAAG
TTGCAGGACCACTTCTGCGCTCGGCCCTTCCGGCTGGCTGGTTTATTGCTGATAAATCTGGAGCCGGTGA
GCGTGGCTCTCGAGGTATCATTGCAGCACTGGGGCCAGATGGTAAGCCCTCCCGTATCGTAGTTATCTAC
ACGACGGGGAGTCAGGCAACTATGGATGAACGAAATAGACAGATCGCTGAGATAGGTGCCTCACTGATTA
AGCATTGGTAACTGTCAGACCAAGTTTACTCATATATACTTTAGATTGATTTAAAACTTCATTTTTAATT
TAAAAGGATCTAGGTGAAGATCCTTTTTGATAATCTCATGACCAAAATCCCTTAACGTGAGTTTTCGTTC
CACTGAGCGTCAGACCCCGTAGAAAAGATCAAAGGATCTTCTTGAGATCCTTTTTTTCTGCGCGTAATCT
GCTGCTTGCAAACAAAAAAACCACCGCTACCAGCGGTGGTTTGTTTGCCGGATCAAGAGCTACCAACTCT
TTTTCCGAAGGTAACTGGCTTCAGCAGAGCGCAGATACCAAATACTGTTCTTCTAGTGTAGCCGTAGTTA
GGCCACCACTTCAAGAACTCTGTAGCACCGCCTACATACCTCGCTCTGCTAATCCTGTTACCAGTGGCTG
CTGCCAGTGGCGATAAGTCGTGTCTTACCGGGTTGGACTCAAGACGATAGTTACCGGATAAGGCGCAGCG
GTCGGGCTGAACGGGGGGTTCGTGCACACAGCCCAGCTTGGAGCGAACGACCTACACCGAACTGAGATAC
CTACAGCGTGAGCTATGAGAAAGCGCCACGCTTCCCGAAGGGAGAAAGGCGGACAGGTATCCGGTAAGCG
GCAGGGTCGGAACAGGAGAGCGCACGAGGGAGCTTCCAGGGGGAAACGCCTGGTATCTTTATAGTCCTGT
CGGGTTTCGCCACCTCTGACTTGAGCGTCGATTTTTGTGATGCTCGTCAGGGGGGCGGAGCCTATGGAAA
AACGCCAGCAACGCGGCCTTTTTACGGTTCCTGGCCTTTTGCTGGCCTTTTGCTCACATGTTCTTTCCTG
CGTTATCCCCTGATTCTGTGGATAACCGTATTACCGCCTTTGAGTGAGCTGATACCGCTCGCCGCAGCCG
AACGACCGAGCGCAGCGAGTCAGTGAGCGAGGAAGCGGAAGAGCGCCCAATACGCAAACCGCCTCTCCCC
GCGCGTTGGCCGATTCATTAATGCAGCTGGCACGACAGGTTTCCCGACTGGAAAGCGGGCAGTGAGCGCA
ACGCAATTAATGTGAGTTAGCTCACTCATTAGGCACCCCAGGCTTTACACTTTATGCTTCCGGCTCGTAT
GTTGTGTGGAATTGTGAGCGGATAACAATTTCACACGAGCTATTTAGGTGACACTATAGAAGTGAAGCTT
GGTCTCAACCTATAAGATTCCGCAATGGGACTCCCTGAGACCGAATTCTCGCCCTATAGTGAGTCGTATT
ACCTGGCCGTCGTTTTACAACGTCGTGACTGGGAAAACCCTGGCGTTACCCAACTTAATCGCCTTGCAGC
ACATCCCCCTTTCGCCAGCTGGCGTAATAGCGAAGAGGCCCGCACCGATCGCCCTTCCCAACAGTTGCGC
AGCCTGAATGGCGAATGGCGCCTGATGCGGTATTTTCTCCTTACGCATCTGTGCGGTATTTCACACCGCA
TATGGTGCACTCTCAGTACAATCTGCTCTGATGCCGCATAGTTAAGCCAGCCCCGACACCCGCCAACACC
CGCTGACGCGCCCTGACGGGCTTGTCTGCTCCCGGCATCCGCTTACAGACAAGCTGTGACCGTCTCCGGG
AGCTGCATGTGTCAGAGGTTTTCACCGTCATCACCGAAACGCGCGA
